Addgene plasmid #182707: pRS156
Purpose: (Empty Backbone) CRISPRa plasmid for Candida albicans (dCas9-VPR and sgRNA cloning site)
Depositing lab: Rebecca Shapiro. Depositing organization: University of Guelph. Publication: Development and applications of a CRISPR activation system for facile genetic overexpression in Candida albicans. Gervais NC, La Bella AA, Wensing LF, Sharma J, Acquaviva V, Best M, Cadena Lopez RO, Fogal M, Uthayakumar D, Chavez A, Santiago-Tirado F, Flores-Mireles AL, Shapiro RS. G3 (Bethesda). 2022 Dec 1:jkac301. doi: 10.1093/g3journal/jkac301. PubMed 36450451.
Backbone
  Vector backbone: pRS143
  Vector type: Yeast Expression, CRISPR
  Selectable markers: NAT
Growth in bacteria
  Bacterial resistance: Ampicillin, 100 μg/mL
  Growth temperature: 37°C
  Growth strain: DH5alpha
  Copy number: Unknown
Terms and licenses: Academic/Nonprofit Terms; Industry Terms: Not Available to Industry
How to cite: pRS156 was a gift from Rebecca Shapiro (Addgene plasmid # 182707 ; http://n2t.net/addgene:182707 ; RRID:Addgene_182707)
