[The description below was written by a language model from this plasmid's Addgene catalogue record and pLannotate feature annotations shown in this document.]
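Description:
pRS156 is an empty-backbone CRISPR activation (CRISPRa) plasmid for the fungal pathogen Candida albicans, built on the pRS143 backbone and sequenced at about 14 kb. It is a yeast expression/CRISPR shuttle vector. In E. coli it is maintained through a high-copy ColE1/pUC-type origin and selected with ampicillin via the bla gene. In Candida, transformants are selected with the NAT marker, annotated here as a streptothricin acetyltransferase coding sequence flanked by the Ashbya gossypii TEF promoter and terminator. Remnants of a standard cloning vector are also present: lac promoter/operator and lacZα fragments, T3 and T7 promoters, and split f1 origin fragments. No yeast replication origin is annotated. The NAT cassette sits between two fragments scored as URA3 homologues, but the record does not say whether these serve as integration arms or how the plasmid is maintained in Candida.

The payload is a Streptococcus pyogenes Cas9 open reading frame, described in the catalogue as nuclease-dead dCas9. It is followed by the tripartite VPR activator, which appears in the feature table as a VP16-repeat fragment, an SV40 nuclear localization signal, a portion of human RELA (p65) and a portion of Epstein-Barr virus Rta. Elsewhere on the plasmid, an S. pyogenes gRNA scaffold marks the sgRNA cassette, into which users clone a targeting spacer. The promoters driving dCas9-VPR and the sgRNA are not annotated and are not stated in the record. Once a guide directed to a promoter region is inserted, the single plasmid supplies both components needed to recruit the activator and overexpress a chosen C. albicans gene from its native locus.
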