Features (pLannotate 1.2.2; 23 found; start..end, strand, type, name):
     26..130     +  promoter       AmpR promoter: bla
    131..991     +  CDS            AmpR: β-lactamase; bla; confers resistance to ampicillin, carbenicillin, and related antibiotics
   1162..1750    +  rep_origin     ori: high-copy-number ColE1/pMB1/pBR322/pUC origin of replication
   1933..2025    +  CDS            lacI (fragment): lac repressor; lacI; The lac repressor binds to the lac operator to inhibit transcription in E. coli. This inhibition can be relieved by adding lactose or isopropyl-β-D-thiogalactopyranoside (IPTG).
   2038..2059    +  protein_bind   CAP binding site: CAP binding activates transcription in the presence of cAMP. E. coli catabolite activator protein
   2074..2104    +  promoter       lac promoter: promoter for the E. coli lac operon
   2108..2130    +  protein_bind   lac operator (fragment): The lac repressor binds to the lac operator to inhibit transcription in E. coli. This inhibition can be relieved by adding lactose or isopropyl-β-D-thiogalactopyranoside (IPTG). lac repressor encoded by lacI
   2173..2191    +  promoter       T3 promoter: promoter for bacteriophage T3 RNA polymerase
   3225..7328    +  CDS            cas9: CAS9_STRP1 - Also known as csn1 From Streptococcus pyogenes serotype M1.
   7569..7591    +  CDS            VP160 (fragment): 10 tandem repeats of the minimal activation domain of herpes simplex virus VP16 (Cheng et al., 2013)
   7626..7645    +  CDS            SV40 NLS (fragment): nuclear localization signal of SV40 (simian virus 40) large T antigen
   7653..8432    +  CDS            RELA (fragment): TF65_HUMAN - Also known as NFKB3. Experimental evidence at protein level: Swiss-Prot protein existence level 1. NF-kappa-B is a pleiotropic transcription factor present in almost all cell types and is the endpoint of a series of signal transduction events that are initiated by a vast array of stimuli related to many biological processes such as inflammation, immunity, differentiation, cell growth, tumorigenesis and apoptosis. NF-kappa-B is a homo- or heterodimeric complex formed by the Rel-like domain- containing proteins RELA/p65, RELB, NFKB1/p105, NFKB1/p50, REL and NFKB2/p52. The heterodime
   8445..9020    +  CDS            RTA_EBVB9 (fragment): Experimental evidence at protein level: Swiss-Prot protein existence level 1. Immediate-early transcription factor that controls the initiation of viral lytic gene expression and lytic reactivation from latency. Triggers lytic replication, and initiates a cellular senescence program in epithelial cells. Upregulates human DCR3/TNFRSF6B by directly binding to its receptor. From Epstein-Barr virus (strain B95-8) (HHV-4) (Human herpesvirus 4).
   9559..9870    -  CDS            URA3 (fragment): PYRF_YEAST - Experimental evidence at protein level: Swiss-Prot protein existence level 1. From Saccharomyces cerevisiae (strain ATCC 204508 / S288c) (Baker's yeast).
   9933..10130   -  terminator     TEF terminator: Ashbya gossypii TEF terminator
  10148..10717   -  CDS            sta: STA_STRLA - Experimental evidence at protein level: Swiss-Prot protein existence level 1. Involved in resistance to streptothricin, a broad-spectrum antibiotic produced by streptomycetes. Detoxifies streptothricin via acetylation of the beta amino group of the first beta-lysyl moiety of streptothricin. From Streptomyces lavendulae.
  10731..11074   -  promoter       TEF promoter: Ashbya gossypii TEF promoter
  11115..11588   -  CDS            URA3 (fragment): PYRF_YEAST - Experimental evidence at protein level: Swiss-Prot protein existence level 1. From Saccharomyces cerevisiae (strain ATCC 204508 / S288c) (Baker's yeast).
  12038..12056   -  promoter       T7 promoter: promoter for bacteriophage T7 RNA polymerase
  12059..12216   +  CDS            lacZα (fragment): LacZα fragment of β-galactosidase; lacZ fragment
  12221..12351   +  rep_origin     f1 ori (fragment) (sequence partly withheld): f1 bacteriophage origin of replication; arrow indicates direction of (+) strand synthesis
  12364..12438   -  misc_RNA       gRNA scaffold: guide RNA scaffold for the Streptococcus pyogenes CRISPR/Cas9 system
  13719..14048   +  rep_origin     f1 ori (fragment) (sequence partly withheld): f1 bacteriophage origin of replication; arrow indicates direction of (+) strand synthesis
>Addgene plasmid #182707 | pRS156 | addgene full sequence | sequence record 356624 | Addgene NGS Result
AGGTGGCACTTTTCGGGGAAATGTGCGCGGAACCCCTATTTGTTTATTTTTCTAAATACATTCAAATATG
TATCCGCTCATGAGACAATAACCCTGATAAATGCTTCAATAATATTGAAAAAGGAAGAGTATGAGTATTC
AACATTTCCGTGTCGCCCTTATTCCCTTTTTTGCGGCATTTTGCCTTCCTGTTTTTGCTCACCCAGAAAC
GCTGGTGAAAGTAAAAGATGCTGAAGATCAGTTGGGTGCACGAGTGGGTTACATCGAACTGGATCTCAAC
AGCGGTAAGATCCTTGAGAGTTTTCGCCCCGAAGAACGTTTTCCAATGATGAGCACTTTTAAAGTTCTGC
TATGTGGCGCGGTATTATCCCGTATTGACGCCGGGCAAGAGCAACTCGGTCGCCGCATACACTATTCTCA
GAATGACTTGGTTGAGTACTCACCAGTCACAGAAAAGCATCTTACGGATGGCATGACAGTAAGAGAATTA
TGCAGTGCTGCCATAACCATGAGTGATAACACTGCGGCCAACTTACTTCTGACAACGATCGGAGGACCGA
AGGAGCTAACCGCTTTTTTGCACAACATGGGGGATCATGTAACTCGCCTTGATCGTTGGGAACCGGAGCT
GAATGAAGCCATACCAAACGACGAGCGTGACACCACGATGCCTGTAGCAATGGCAACAACGTTGCGCAAA
CTATTAACTGGCGAACTACTTACTCTAGCTTCCCGGCAACAATTAATAGACTGGATGGAGGCGGATAAAG
TTGCAGGACCACTTCTGCGCTCGGCCCTTCCGGCTGGCTGGTTTATTGCTGATAAATCTGGAGCCGGTGA
GCGTGGGTCTCGCGGTATCATTGCAGCACTGGGGCCAGATGGTAAGCCCTCCCGTATCGTAGTTATCTAC
ACGACGGGGAGTCAGGCAACTATGGATGAACGAAATAGACAGATCGCTGAGATAGGTGCCTCACTGATTA
AGCATTGGTAACTGTCAGACCAAGTTTACTCATATATACTTTAGATTGATTTAAAACTTCATTTTTAATT
TAAAAGGATCTAGGTGAAGATCCTTTTTGATAATCTCATGACCAAAATCCCTTAACGTGAGTTTTCGTTC
CACTGAGCGTCAGACCCCGTAGAAAAGATCAAAGGATCTTCTTGAGATCCTTTTTTTCTGCGCGTAATCT
GCTGCTTGCAAACAAAAAAACCACCGCTACCAGCGGTGGTTTGTTTGCCGGATCAAGAGCTACCAACTCT
TTTTCCGAAGGTAACTGGCTTCAGCAGAGCGCAGATACCAAATACTGTTCTTCTAGTGTAGCCGTAGTTA
GGCCACCACTTCAAGAACTCTGTAGCACCGCCTACATACCTCGCTCTGCTAATCCTGTTACCAGTGGCTG
CTGCCAGTGGCGATAAGTCGTGTCTTACCGGGTTGGACTCAAGACGATAGTTACCGGATAAGGCGCAGCG
GTCGGGCTGAACGGGGGGTTCGTGCACACAGCCCAGCTTGGAGCGAACGACCTACACCGAACTGAGATAC
CTACAGCGTGAGCTATGAGAAAGCGCCACGCTTCCCGAAGGGAGAAAGGCGGACAGGTATCCGGTAAGCG
GCAGGGTCGGAACAGGAGAGCGCACGAGGGAGCTTCCAGGGGGAAACGCCTGGTATCTTTATAGTCCTGT
CGGGTTTCGCCACCTCTGACTTGAGCGTCGATTTTTGTGATGCTCGTCAGGGGGGCGGAGCCTATGGAAA
AACGCCAGCAACGCGGCCTTTTTACGGTTCCTGGCCTTTTGCTGGCCTTTTGCTCACATGTTCTTTCCTG
CGTTATCCCCTGATTCTGTGGATAACCGTATTACCGCCTTTGAGTGAGCTGATACCGCTCGCCGCAGCCG
AACGACCGAGCGCAGCGAGTCAGTGAGCGAGGAAGCGTAAGAGCGCCCAATACGCAAACCGCCTCTCCCC
GCGCGTTGGCCGATTCATTAATGCAGCTGGCACGACAGGTTTCCCGACTGGAAAGCGGGCAGTGAGCGCA
ACGCAATTAATGTGAGTTAGCTCACTCATTAGGCACCCCAGGCTTTACACTTTATGCTTCCGGCTCGTAT
GTTGTGTGGAATTGTGAGCGGATAACAATTTCACACAGGAAACAGCTATGACCATGATTACGCCAAGCTC
GAAATTAACCCTCACTAAAGGGAACAAAAGCTGGTACCAGAGCTATTAAGATCACCAGCCTCGTTTATAA
TAAACTTAGTCTAATATTTCTTTTGGACCAAAATAGAAACTGTTCTCAGGTGGCAAAAAACAGCTTAAAG
TCTGTGTTAAAAAAAGATCTCGGCTATGCCAATCAAAAAGGAGTGACATTATTATGTAAAAGAAGAAATG
TTGTAATTCCGCGAAACAACAATTTTAATGCTTACTGTGCCGCCACCAATATCCTATGGCCAAGGGGCCT
TTAAACATGCCACGGAAATATACAGTCAAAGTAAACCTACTATGTCTTTAGAGCCTTCAGGATCAATTGT
TTTTAAATGAATGACTGCAAAACTAGAAAAGTAGCCTCTTACATAAGCAAGTCATTTGTACACCGAGAGT
TTAGTAACCAGTGAAGCAAGTATATCTGGCAACCCTGAAACTTATCTGTGAATTATAAAGCTCATAAGTA
AAAAGTGTAGAAAAGAAGATAAGGCAGACCAAATACAAATTTGCAACAGTACAACGAATATTTCAGCGTC
AAAACTAGAGAATAATAAAGAAAACGATCTTTTCAAAAAGAAAAAACCTTTTAGTTTTCCTTTGTTGTTG
TTGTGGGTGTGTGCTATTTATATTATATAGTTTACTCATAATACCATAAAATATTCGGTTTGATTAGGTT
ATTTTAATAAGCTAATTTGTTTCTAATCGTGTAATTTATGCTGTGTATATTAAGTAGTGTGTGCACTGCC
CAAAAATGTTTGTTGTTTATAGTCGGTTAAAGAGAAAAAAGAAAAAAAGATCCATACACACACGTTAATT
AGTTGTTCAACGTAATACACTCATATTTTGTTCTTATTTGCTTTCGGTCGCTGTTCTCACCAAGATTTAT
TGCCAACGAAACAATTTTTTTTTATATATTTTCAGATTTTTCTTTTTTTCCTTTCCTTTCCTTTTCTAAT
TTTCACTCCTGGTTTTCTTTCTTTCTTAGAAACATTATCTCGATATTAATATTAAAAAAATATAATCATT
CAAAATGGATAAAAAATACTCCATAGGTTTGGCCATTGGAACCAATTCAGTTGGATGGGCTGTAATCACT
GATGAATATAAGGTTCCTTCTAAAAAGTTCAAAGTTTTAGGAAATACTGATAGACACTCCATTAAAAAGA
ATTTAATTGGTGCCTTGTTGTTTGACAGTGGTGAAACAGCTGAAGCAACTCGTTTGAAAAGAACAGCTAG
AAGAAGATATACCAGAAGAAAGAACAGAATTTGTTACTTGCAAGAAATCTTTTCTAATGAAATGGCAAAG
GTTGATGATTCTTTTTTTCATAGATTGGAAGAAAGTTTCTTAGTTGAAGAAGATAAGAAACATGAAAGAC
ATCCAATCTTTGGTAATATTGTAGATGAAGTGGCTTACCACGAAAAATATCCTACAATTTATCATTTGAG
AAAAAAATTAGTTGACTCCACTGATAAAGCTGACTTAAGACTTATATATTTGGCATTGGCTCACATGATC
AAGTTCAGAGGTCACTTCTTAATTGAAGGTGATTTGAATCCAGATAATTCCGATGTCGACAAGTTGTTTA
TTCAATTGGTTCAAACTTACAACCAACTTTTCGAGGAAAATCCAATCAATGCCTCAGGTGTGGATGCTAA
AGCTATTTTATCTGCTAGATTGTCAAAAAGTAGACGTTTGGAAAATCTTATTGCCCAATTGCCAGGTGAA
AAAAAAAATGGATTGTTTGGAAACTTAATTGCATTATCTTTGGGTTTGACCCCAAATTTCAAATCAAACT
TTGATTTGGCCGAGGATGCTAAACTTCAATTGTCTAAGGATACATACGATGACGATTTAGATAATCTTCT
TGCCCAAATTGGTGATCAATATGCAGATTTATTCTTGGCAGCTAAGAACTTGAGTGATGCAATTTTGTTA
AGTGACATTTTGAGAGTCAACACAGAAATTACAAAAGCTCCTTTATCCGCCTCTATGATTAAAAGATATG
ATGAACACCATCAAGATTTAACCTTGTTGAAAGCTCTTGTACGTCAACAATTACCAGAAAAGTATAAAGA
AATATTCTTTGATCAATCTAAAAATGGTTACGCTGGTTATATTGATGGTGGTGCTAGTCAAGAAGAATTT
TATAAGTTTATCAAGCCAATTCTTGAAAAAATGGATGGTACTGAGGAATTGTTGGTTAAGTTGAATCGAG
AGGATTTACTTCGTAAGCAAAGAACATTTGATAACGGTTCTATCCCTCATCAAATCCACTTAGGTGAGTT
ACACGCTATCTTGAGACGTCAGGAAGATTTTTACCCTTTTTTGAAAGACAATCGTGAAAAAATTGAAAAA
ATTTTGACTTTCAGAATTCCTTATTACGTCGGGCCATTGGCTAGAGGTAATTCTAGATTTGCATGGATGA
CTCGTAAATCTGAAGAGACTATCACCCCATGGAATTTTGAGGAAGTTGTTGATAAGGGAGCCTCCGCTCA
ATCATTCATCGAGAGAATGACCAATTTCGACAAAAACTTGCCAAATGAGAAGGTGTTACCTAAACATTCT
TTGTTATATGAATATTTCACTGTTTATAATGAATTAACAAAAGTCAAATACGTCACTGAAGGTATGAGAA
AACCAGCATTCTTAAGTGGTGAACAAAAGAAAGCTATCGTTGACTTGTTATTCAAAACTAATCGTAAAGT
CACTGTCAAACAACTTAAAGAGGACTATTTTAAGAAAATAGAGTGTTTCGATTCCGTTGAAATCAGTGGG
GTTGAGGATAGATTTAATGCTAGTTTAGGAACTTATCACGATTTGTTGAAAATTATCAAAGACAAAGATT
TTTTGGATAATGAAGAAAACGAAGATATCTTGGAGGACATTGTATTGACTTTGACTTTGTTTGAGGATAG
AGAAATGATCGAAGAACGTTTAAAAACTTACGCTCACTTATTCGACGATAAAGTCATGAAACAATTAAAA
AGAAGAAGATATACCGGTTGGGGAAGATTATCTAGAAAGTTGATTAATGGTATTAGAGATAAGCAAAGTG
GTAAAACCATCTTAGATTTCCTTAAAAGTGATGGTTTTGCAAACAGAAACTTTATGCAGTTGATTCATGA
TGATAGTTTGACCTTTAAGGAAGATATTCAAAAAGCTCAGGTTTCTGGACAGGGTGATTCATTGCATGAA
CATATTGCCAACTTAGCAGGGTCTCCAGCTATCAAAAAGGGAATTTTACAAACTGTTAAAGTTGTTGATG
AGTTGGTGAAAGTTATGGGACGTCATAAGCCTGAAAATATAGTTATAGAAATGGCTAGAGAAAATCAAAC
AACTCAGAAAGGACAAAAGAATTCTCGTGAAAGAATGAAAAGAATAGAAGAAGGAATTAAAGAGTTGGGT
TCTCAAATCTTAAAAGAACACCCAGTCGAAAACACCCAGTTACAGAACGAGAAGCTTTACTTGTACTATT
TGCAAAACGGGCGTGACATGTATGTAGATCAAGAGTTGGATATCAATAGACTTTCAGATTACGATGTCGA
TCACATAGTTCCTCAGTCATTTTTAAAAGATGATTCCATTGACAACAAAGTTTTAACAAGATCTGATAAG
GCTAGAGGTAAATCAGACAATGTGCCATCAGAAGAAGTGGTTAAGAAAATGAAGAACTATTGGAGACAAT
TGTTAAATGCAAAGTTGATTACTCAGAGAAAATTTGACAACTTAACTAAAGCTGAAAGAGGAGGATTATC
CGAATTAGATAAAGCTGGATTCATAAAACGTCAGTTGGTTGAAACAAGACAAATTACTAAACATGTAGCC
CAAATTTTAGATTCCCGAATGAATACTAAATATGATGAAAATGACAAATTAATCAGAGAGGTCAAAGTGA
TCACATTAAAGTCAAAGTTGGTGTCAGATTTCCGAAAGGATTTTCAATTCTACAAGGTGAGAGAGATCAA
CAATTATCATCATGCTCACGACGCATATTTGAATGCAGTGGTAGGAACTGCCTTAATAAAGAAGTATCCT
AAGTTAGAATCCGAATTCGTGTATGGTGATTATAAAGTCTACGATGTCAGAAAGATGATAGCAAAATCAG
AACAAGAAATTGGGAAAGCCACCGCAAAGTATTTCTTTTACTCCAACATCATGAATTTCTTTAAGACCGA
AATCACCTTGGCTAACGGGGAAATCAGAAAACGTCCTTTGATTGAAACAAATGGAGAAACCGGTGAAATT
GTGTGGGATAAGGGGAGAGATTTTGCTACTGTTAGAAAAGTTTTATCAATGCCTCAAGTTAATATTGTAA
AGAAGACTGAAGTTCAAACTGGTGGTTTCTCTAAGGAATCCATTCTTCCAAAACGAAACTCAGACAAGTT
GATCGCCCGAAAAAAAGATTGGGATCCTAAGAAATACGGAGGTTTTGATTCTCCTACTGTCGCATATTCT
GTCTTGGTCGTGGCTAAAGTTGAAAAGGGTAAATCCAAAAAATTGAAATCTGTGAAAGAATTGTTAGGTA
TTACCATCATGGAGCGTTCATCCTTTGAGAAAAACCCAATTGACTTTCTCGAAGCGAAGGGCTATAAAGA
AGTGAAGAAAGATTTGATTATTAAGTTGCCAAAGTATTCTCTCTTTGAACTTGAAAATGGGAGAAAGAGA
ATGTTGGCTTCAGCTGGAGAATTGCAAAAAGGAAACGAGTTAGCTTTGCCTTCAAAGTACGTTAATTTCT
TATACTTAGCATCTCATTATGAAAAGTTGAAGGGGTCCCCTGAAGACAATGAGCAAAAGCAATTATTCGT
AGAACAACATAAACACTATTTGGATGAGATAATTGAACAAATCTCCGAGTTTTCTAAAAGAGTTATTTTG
GCTGATGCAAATTTGGATAAAGTTTTATCTGCTTATAATAAGCATCGTGACAAACCAATTCGAGAACAAG
CTGAAAATATTATCCACTTGTTCACATTGACTAACTTGGGAGCTCCAGCCGCGTTTAAGTACTTTGACAC
CACCATTGACCGTAAGAGATATACTTCAACAAAAGAAGTGTTAGACGCCACATTGATTCATCAGTCCATA
ACTGGTTTATATGAAACTAGAATCGATTTGTCACAATTGGGGGGTGATAGCCGAGCGGATCCTAAGAAAA
AACGAAAAGTCTCCCCAGGTATAAGAAGATTAGACGCTCTTATATCTACCAGTCTTTATAAAAAGGCCGG
ATACAAGGAGGCAAGTGGATCTGGTAGAGCAGACGCTTTGGATGATTTTGATTTAGATATGTTAGGGTCA
GACGCACTTGATGACTTTGATTTAGACATGTTGGGGTCCGATGCACTTGACGACTTCGACTTGGATATGC
TTGGGTCTGATGCCCTTGATGATTTTGACCTTGATATGTTAATAAACAGTCGATCATCCGGGTCACCAAA
AAAGAAGAGAAAGGTGGGTTCACAATACTTACCTGATACTGATGACAGACACCGAATTGAAGAAAAACGT
AAGCGTACTTATGAGACATTTAAGAGTATAATGAAGAAGAGTCCTTTTTCAGGGCCAACTGACCCAAGAC
CTCCTCCACGAAGAATCGCCGTTCCTAGTCGTTCTTCAGCTTCCGTGCCAAAGCCTGCTCCTCAGCCATA
CCCTTTCACCTCATCTCTTTCAACAATCAATTACGACGAATTTCCAACCATGGTGTTTCCTTCTGGACAG
ATCTCACAAGCTAGTGCACTTGCACCTGCTCCTCCACAAGTACTTCCTCAAGCACCAGCACCTGCCCCAG
CCCCTGCAATGGTGTCTGCATTGGCTCAAGCTCCAGCCCCAGTCCCAGTTTTAGCCCCTGGACCTCCACA
GGCCGTTGCCCCACCAGCTCCTAAGCCAACCCAAGCCGGTGAAGGTACTTTGAGTGAAGCTTTACTTCAG
TTGCAGTTTGATGATGAAGATCTTGGTGCACTTTTAGGTAACTCTACTGATCCAGCAGTTTTTACCGACT
TAGCATCCGTCGATAACTCTGAGTTTCAACAATTGCTTAATCAGGGAATACCAGTAGCTCCACATACTAC
TGAGCCAATGTTAATGGAGTACCCTGAGGCCATCACACGTTTGGTAACTGGAGCCCAACGACCTCCAGAC
CCTGCTCCTGCTCCATTAGGAGCCCCAGGACTTCCAAATGGTTTACTTTCCGGAGACGAGGACTTTTCTT
CCATCGCTGACATGGATTTCTCTGCTTTATTGGGGTCAGGTTCTGGAAGTAGAGATTCCAGAGAGGGAAT
GTTTTTACCTAAACCAGAAGCAGGAAGTGCCATCTCTGACGTCTTCGAAGGTAGAGAGGTATGCCAACCA
AAGCGTATTCGACCTTTCCATCCACCAGGAAGTCCATGGGCCAATCGACCTCTTCCTGCCTCTTTAGCCC
CTACTCCAACCGGACCAGTTCACGAGCCTGTAGGGTCCTTAACTCCTGCACCAGTGCCTCAGCCATTAGA
TCCTGCTCCAGCCGTAACCCCAGAAGCAAGTCACCTTTTGGAAGACCCAGACGAGGAGACTTCTCAGGCA
GTCAAAGCTTTACGTGAGATGGCTGATACCGTAATTCCTCAGAAAGAGGAAGCAGCCATTTGTGGACAAA
TGGATCTTTCTCATCCTCCACCTCGAGGGCACTTGGATGAGTTGACCACTACTTTGGAATCAATGACCGA
AGATTTGAATCTTGACAGTCCTTTAACTCCAGAACTTAACGAGATTTTAGATACCTTCTTGAATGATGAG
TGCTTGCTTCACGCCATGCACATATCAACAGGACTTAGTATATTTGATACATCATTGTTTTGACCCGGGG
GATCCGAGTGAAATTCTGGAAATCTGGAAATCTGGTTTTGTATTCTTGTTATTCTTCTTTTTGTTATTAC
ATATATAACTTGTTACTTTTTTAAAAAAATCTTTGTTTATTTTATAAATATATAAAACTAAATTTAAGAA
AAAGAGAAAAATGTTTTATTTGAGAGATTGAAATTTTACTTGAATTTAGCTTAGCTTTTATAAAGTATTA
TTATGTAAAAAAACAAAACAAATATACATTAAAAAGTTAAGACTATAAAATAGCCACCCAAGGCATTTCT
ATATCTTGTTGTTGTTGTTTTCATCTTCTGTATCAGAGGAACTTATTTTATTATTTTCGTCACGGGTATT
TTCTCTTGTTTGATGATTCATCCCATTCATTCCATCATAAAATTCTAGAAGGACCACCTTTGATTGTAAA
TAGTAATAATTACCACCCTTATTTAATTATTTATTTAACTTATTTATTTATTTATTATACATATATACAA
ATCTAATAAAGTGAAAATCTCCCCCTTCACATTTATAATTGGCCAGTTTTTTTCAAATAAGCATTCCAAC
CAGCATCTCTATACCTTTTACCTTCAATATCTGGATCTCTTCCTTTACCAAACAATCCTCTACCAACAAT
GATAATATCAGTTCCAGTGCTAACAACTTCATCAACAGTTCTATATTGTTGTCCTAATCCATCACCTTTA
TCATCTAATCCAACTCCAGGTGTCATAATAAGCCAATCAAATCCTTCTTCTTGTCCACCCATATCACGTT
GGGCAATAAATCCAATAACAAATTCCTTATCGGATTTAGCAATTTCAACAGTTTTTTGAGAATATTCTCC
ATACGAATTCGAGCTCGTTTAAACGTCGACACTGGATGGCGGCGTTAGTATCGAATCGACAGCAGTATAG
CGACCAGCATTCACATACGATTGACGCATGATATTACTTTCTGCGCACTTAACTTCGCATCTGGGCAGAT
GATGTCGAGGCGAAAAAAAATATAAATCACGCTAACATTTGATTAAAATAGAACAACTACAATATAAAAA
AACTATACAAATGACAAGTTCTTGAAAACAAGAATCTTTTTATTGTCAGTACTGACTCGAGTTATTATGG
ACATGGCATAGACATATACAAAGCTTGTTCACCATCGGAAGCAGTACCATCGTATAAAGCAGTATCCAAA
CCACACAAAGTGAAACCCATTCTTCTATAAGCATGAATAGCTGGAGCATTAACATTGGTAACTTCCAACC
ACAAATGACCAGCACCTCTTTCTCTGGCGAATTCAGTAGCCAAACCCATCAAAGCTCTACCAACACCATG
ACCTCTATGTTCTGGAGCAACTTCAATATCTTCAACAGTCAATCTTCTGTTCCAACCAGAATAAGAAACA
ACAACGAAACCAGCCAAATCACCATCATCACCATAAGCAACGAAAGTTCTAGAATCTGGATCACCATCTT
CACCAGCATCGGATTCATCATCGGATTCATCATCTGGGAAAACCTTAGTCAATGGTGGATCAACTGGAAC
TTCTCTCAAAGTGAAACCATCACCAGTAGCAGTAACTCTAAAAACAGTATCGGTAGTGAAAGAACCATCC
AAAGCTTCAATAGCTTCAGCATCACCTGGAACAGAAGTTCTGTATCTATAAGCAGTATCATCCAAAGTAG
TAGACATAATTGTAGGATCCGGTTGTTTATGTTCGGATGTGATGTGAGAACTGTATCCTAGCAAGATTTT
AAAAGGAAGTATATGAAAGAAGAACCTCAGTGGCAAATCCTAACCTTTTATATTTCTCTACAGGGGCGCG
GCGTGGGGACAATTCAACGCGTCTGTGAGGGGAGCGTTTCCCTGCTCGCAGGTCTGCAGCGAGGAGCCGT
AATTTTTGCTTCGCGCCGTGCGGCCATCAAAATGTATGGATGCAAATGATTATACATGGGGATGTATGGG
CTAAATGTACGGGCGACAGTCACATCATGCCCCTGAGCTGCGCACGTCAAGACTGTCAAGGAGGGTATTC
TGGGCCTCCATGTCGCTGGCCGGGTGACCCGGCGGGGACGAGGCAAGCTTGATATGCTAATGATCCCACT
GATGATAATTCAGCTAACATCAATAACCCTCTTGGCTCTTGGTTGGTGGTGGTTTCTTTAGCTCCCTGTT
TTAATCCTTCAACTACTCCATTCCCAGTGACACCATGAGCATTAGTAATATCTGCCCAACTACTAATTTT
ATAAACTCCACCAATATATTGTTTCTTCACGGTATTACCAATATCAGCAAATTTTCTATCTTCAAAAATC
ATAAATTGATGTTTACGTGAAAGTTCTAATAATGGTTCAATAGTGGATTCATAGGAAAAATCATTGATTA
TATCAATATGAGTCTTGATTAAGCATACATAAGGACCCAATTTATCAATTAATTCAAGGAATTCCTTAGT
GGTATCAACATCAATTGATGCACATAAATTGGTTTTCTTCAGTTCCATTAATCGAAATAATCGTTGTGCT
ACTGGTGAGGCATGAGTTTCTGCTCTCTCACTATAGGTCTTAGTGTTGACTGTCATATCTTTTGTTTGCT
ATTTCTATTTCTATTTCTTTCTTCAACTGTAAAAGGGGCGATATATAAACCAGTGTGTATGGGGTTGTTG
CTCAGGAATTGATCAATGTTTAAAAGAATGGTTGAAATCATCATTGAAGAACAAAAAAAAAGATTTTTTC
TTTCATTATGTTATCTGTATAATATGCAGGAAATAAGATTGCAAAAAAATAGCCGTTTTTTTGGATACTA
TCAAACAAGAGGAATGACTAATACAGAATTAGTGTTACGAATCAATGGCACTACAGCAACTTTCAACAAA
ATAATCTACGTTCAAAATATAATATATACTATTAAATAAAATCAAATAATAAAATAATTTTAAAGAAAGT
AGTACCAGCTCTTTTTTTTGTTTCCGTTTATACCATCCAAATCAATTCCTATTAGTCTCCAATTCGCCCT
ATAGTGAGTCGTATTACAATTCACTGGCCGTCGTTTTACAACGTCGTGACTGGGAAAACCCTGGCGTTAC
CCAACTTAATCGCCTTGCAGCACATCCCCCTTTCGCCAGCTGGCGTAATAGCGAAGAGGCCCGCACCGAT
CGCCCTTCCCAACAGTTGCGCAGCCTGAATGGCGAATGGG
[124 nt withheld, positions 12221-12344]
CGCCGGCAAAAAAAAGCACCACCGACTCGGTGCCACTTTTTCAAGTTGATAACGGACTAGCCTTATTTTA
ACTTGCTATTTCTAGCTCTAAAACTGAAGAGCCATTAATGCTCTTCCTCGAAATTAAAAATAGTTTACGC
AAGTCTCGAACTTCCACCACAATTTAATTGTAAGAACGCTGCGAAAACATATTCTCCAATCCTATTGGGC
CGAAGTTTCAGCTATGCCAAAGGCATCAAATTTTTTTTTATAAAATTTTCCACTTTTCCATACCAGTGAA
ATTATCACGTGATGGAGTGAGTATCTATAATATTTGATTGTTTCTTTGATGAGGCAATACTCGAGTATAG
TTATTGACCAATGACTTTTACCGGCTAAACAAGTGGTATTCAAGCACAATTCAGTTTTCTGGATCTCTAA
TAATTGCAATTGCAATTGCTTCACATACTCTGTTTATAATTCAGTTTCTTTCTCTTGATGTTACTGATAT
ATTAAGTTAATAAATACCAATAACTTTTTTTCAAAAATCTTCTATTTTCCTTTCAATTGATTATTTAAAC
ACGAATCGTTAATAAGCTGTGATTGCTTTTTCTCTTTCTTTTTCTTTTCTTTGTTCAAGTTTGAAAAAAA
AAAAAAAAGGTTTCTCTTGTTCGATGTAGAATTCAGTGGGTTATAGTTGTAATGATATATGGAATAAAAA
GAAAGAAAGAGAAGAGAAAGAGAAGAAGAGAAGAATTAAGTAAACGTGTATTAGAATTTAAAAATTAAAA
TTCATGATAATCTTTAATAATAATTAACTAAGAATCACAAAATTGAAAATTTGAAAGAAAAAAGATCACT
CCAAGGTCGTGTCAAGTGACTAGAAATTCTTAATTAAAATAGTTATAACAAAAAAAGAAATTTGTATATA
ACAATTAAGTAAAAGAAAAAAAAGCAATTCGCTTTGTATAATAATACCCAGAAAAATATATTCATATATT
CATAAATCAAACATGAAATGAAGAATGCTGAATCACTTGATAGGATTTAGTTCCATTATGGTACTAAGAA
GTAATATTACTTCTATGAAAAGGTTGAATCCGAGATCAAAATTCATCTTTTCATATACTCTGGAGAAAAA
AAAAAAAGTAATTGTAGTAAGAATGACAAGTATCAGTTGAGAAAAAAAGTAACAAAGAGAAAGCTCGGAG
GAGGCTCCCCAAAGGTTTTATCACCAATGGTGGTACCACTAACCCAAGAACAGAAAAAGCATTGATATTT
TGAAAAATACAATACTCATCTTTTAACCCAAACCTTTTCTTGTCCTTTAAAACTTTTATCTCATGTCTGT
CCAAAGTCATATTGTCTTACTACTTTCTCTCCTTCAACGTCCTT
[90 nt withheld, positions 13719-13808]
A
[49 nt withheld, positions 13810-13858]
CCTTTGACGTTGGAGTCCACGTTCTTT
[37 nt withheld, positions 13886-13922]
ACCCTATCTCGGTCTATTCTTTTGATTTATAAGGGATTTTGCCGATTTCGGCCTATTGGTTAAAAAATGA
GCTGATTTAACAAAAATTTAACGCGAATTTTAACAAAATATTAACGCTTACAATTT
